>Addgene plasmid #193351 | pMXs-hSOX2 | addgene full sequence | sequence record 379867 | Addgene NGS Result
CCCGAAAAGTGCCACCTGCATAATGAAAGACCCCACCTGTAGGTTTGGCAAGCTAGCTTAAGTAACGCCA
TTTTGCAAGGCATGGAAAAATACATAACTGAGAATAGAAAAGTTCAGATCAAGGTCAGGAACAGATGGAA
CAGCTGAATATGGGCCAAACAGGATATCTGTGGTAAGCAGTTCCTGCCCCGGCTCAGGGCCAAGAACAGA
TGGAACAGCTGAATATGGGCCAAACAGGATATCTGTGGTAAGCAGTTCCTGCCCCGGCTCAGGGCCAAGA
ACAGATGGTCCCCAGATGCGGTCCAGCCCTCAGCAGTTTCTAGAGAACCATCAGATGTTTCCAGGGTGCC
CCAAGGACCTGAAATGACCCTGTGCCTTATTTGAACTAACCAATCAGTTCGCTTCTCGCTTCTGTTCGCG
CGCTTCTGCTCCCCGAGCTCAATAAAAGAGCCCACAACCCCTCACTCGGCGCGCCAGTCCTCCGATTGAC
TGAGTCGCCCGGGTACCCGTGTATCCAATAAACCCTCTTGCAGTTGCATCCGACTTGTGGTCTCGCTGTT
CCTTGGGAGGGTCTCCTCTGAGTGATTGACTACCCGTCAGCGGGGGTCTTTCATTTGGGGGCTCGTCCGG
GATCGGGAGACCCCTGCCCAGGGACCACCGACCCACCACCGGGAGGTAAGCTGGCCAGCAACTTATCTGT
GTCTGTCCGATTGTCTAGTGTCTATGACTGATTTTATGCGCCTGCGTCGGTACTAGTTAGCTAACTAGCT
CTGTATCTGGCGGACCCGTGGTGGAACTGACGAGTTCGGAACACCCGGCCGCAACCCTGGGAGACGTCCC
AGGGACTTCGGGGGCCGTTTTTGTGGCCCGACCTGAGTCCAAAAATCCCGATCGTTTTGGACTCTTTGGT
GCACCCCCCTAATAGGAGGGATATGTGGTTCTGGTAGGAGACGAGAACCTAAAACAGTTCCCGCCTCCGT
CTGAATTTTTGCTTTCGGTTTGGGACCGAAGCCGCGCCGCGCGTCTTGTCTGCTGCAGCATCGTTCTGTG
TTGTCTCTGTCTGACTGTGTTTCTGTATTTGTCTGAAAATTAGGGCCAGACTGTTACCACTCCCTTAAGT
TTGACCTTAGGTCACTGGAAAGATGTCGAGCGGATCGCTCACAACCAGTCGGTAGATGTCAAGAAGAGAC
GTTGGGTTACCTTCTGCTCTGCAGAATGGCCAACCTTTAACGTCGGATGGCCGCGAGACGGCACCTTTAA
CCGAGACCTCATCACCCAGGTTAAGATCAAGGTCTTTTCACCTGGCCCGCATGGACACCCAGACCAGGTC
CCCTACATCGTGACCTGGGAAGCCTTGGCTTTTGACCCCCCTCCCTGGGTCAAGCCCTTTGTACACCCTA
AGCCTCCGCCTCCTCTTCCTCCATCCGCCCCGTCTCTCCCCCTTGAACCTCCTCGTTCGACCCCGCCTCG
ATCCTCCCTTTATCCAGCCCTCACTCCTTCTCTAGGCGCCCCCATATGGCCATATGAGATCTTATATGGG
GCACCCCCGCCCCTTGTAAACTTCCCTGACCCTGACATGACAAGAGTTACTAACAGCCCCTCTCTCCAAG
CTCACTTACAGGCTCTCTACTTAGTCCAGCACGAAGTCTGGAGACCTCTGGCGGCAGCCTACCAAGAACA
ACTGGACCGACCGGTGGTACCTCACCCTTACCGAGTCGGCGACACAGTGTGGGTCCGCCGACACCAGACT
AAGAACCTAGAACCTCGCTGGAAAGGACCTTACACAGTCCTGCTGACCACCCCCACCGCCCTCAAAGTAG
ACGGCATCGCAGCTTGGATACACGCCGCCCACGTGAAGGCTGCCGACCCCGGGGGTGGACCATCCTCTAG
ACTGCCGGATCTAGCTAGTTAATTAAGGATCCCAGTGTGGTGGTACGGGAATTCGTTTAAACATGTACAA
CATGATGGAGACGGAGCTGAAGCCGCCGGGCCCGCAGCAAACTTCGGGGGGCGGCGGCGGCAACTCCACC
GCGGCGGCGGCCGGCGGCAACCAGAAAAACAGCCCGGACCGCGTCAAGCGGCCCATGAATGCCTTCATGG
TGTGGTCCCGCGGGCAGCGGCGCAAGATGGCCCAGGAGAACCCCAAGATGCACAACTCGGAGATCAGCAA
GCGCCTGGGCGCCGAGTGGAAACTTTTGTCGGAGACGGAGAAGCGGCCGTTCATCGACGAGGCTAAGCGG
CTGCGAGCGCTGCACATGAAGGAGCACCCGGATTATAAATACCGGCCCCGGCGGAAAACCAAGACGCTCA
TGAAGAAGGATAAGTACACGCTGCCCGGCGGGCTGCTGGCCCCCGGCGGCAATAGCATGGCGAGCGGGGT
CGGGGTGGGCGCCGGCCTGGGCGCGGGCGTGAACCAGCGCATGGACAGTTACGCGCACATGAACGGCTGG
AGCAACGGCAGCTACAGCATGATGCAGGACCAGCTGGGCTACCCGCAGCACCCGGGCCTCAATGCGCACG
GCGCAGCGCAGATGCAGCCCATGCACCGCTACGACGTGAGCGCCCTGCAGTACAACTCCATGACCAGCTC
GCAGACCTACATGAACGGCTCGCCCACCTACAGCATGTCCTACTCGCAGCAGGGCACCCCTGGCATGGCT
CTTGGCTCCATGGGTTCGGTGGTCAAGTCCGAGGCCAGCTCCAGCCCCCCTGTGGTTACCTCTTCCTCCC
ACTCCAGGGCGCCCTGCCAGGCCGGGGACCTCCGGGACATGATCAGCATGTATCTCCCCGGCGCCGAGGT
GCCGGAACCCGCCGCCCCCAGCAGACTTCACATGTCCCAGCACTACCAGAGCGGCCCGGTGCCCGGCACG
GCCATTAACGGCACACTGCCCCTCTCACACATGTGAACTAGTCTCGAGCGGCCGCCAGCACAGTGGTCGA
CGATAAAATAAAAGATTTTATTTAGTCTCCAGAAAAAGGGGGGAATGAAAGACCCCACCTGTAGGTTTGG
CAAGCTAGCTTAAGTAACGCCATTTTGCAAGGCATGGAAAAATACATAACTGAGAATAGAGAAGTTCAGA
TCAAGGTCAGGAACAGATGGAACAGCTGAATATGGGCCAAACAGGATATCTGTGGTAAGCAGTTCCTGCC
CCGGCTCAGGGCCAAGAACAGATGGAACAGCTGAATATGGGCCAAACAGGATATCTGTGGTAAGCAGTTC
CTGCCCCGGCTCAGGGCCAAGAACAGATGGTCCCCAGATGCGGTCCAGCCCTCAGCAGTTTCTAGAGAAC
CATCAGATGTTTCCAGGGTGCCCCAAGGACCTGAAATGACCCTGTGCCTTATTTGAACTAACCAATCAGT
TCGCTTCTCGCTTCTGTTCGCGCGCTTCTGCTCCCCGAGCTCAATAAAAGAGCCCACAACCCCTCACTCG
GGGCGCCAGTCCTCCGATTGACTGAGTCGCCCGGGTACCCGTGTATCCAATAAACCCTCTTGCAGTTGCA
TCCGACTTGTGGTCTCGCTGTTCCTTGGGAGGGTCTCCTCTGAGTGATTGACTACCCGTCAGCGGGGGTC
TTTCACATGCAGCATGTATCAAAATTAATTTGGTTTTTTTTCTTAAGTATTTACATTAAATGGCCATAGT
TGCATTAATGAATCGGCCAACGCGCGGGGAGAGGCGGTTTGCGTATTGGGCGCTCTTCCGCTTCCTCGCT
CACTGACTCGCTGCGCTCGGTCGTTCGGCTGCGGCGAGCGGTATCAGCTCACTCAAAGGCGGTAATACGG
TTATCCACAGAATCAGGGGATAACGCAGGAAAGAACATGTGAGCAAAAGGCCAGCAAAAGGCCAGGAACC
GTAAAAAGGCCGCGTTGCTGGCGTTTTTCCATAGGCTCCGCCCCCCTGACGAGCATCACAAAAATCGACG
CTCAAGTCAGAGGTGGCGAAACCCGACAGGACTATAAAGATACCAGGCGTTTCCCCCTGGAAGCTCCCTC
GTGCGCTCTCCTGTTCCGACCCTGCCGCTTACCGGATACCTGTCCGCCTTTCTCCCTTCGGGAAGCGTGG
CGCTTTCTCATAGCTCACGCTGTAGGTATCTCAGTTCGGTGTAGGTCGTTCGCTCCAAGCTGGGCTGTGT
GCACGAACCCCCCGTTCAGCCCGACCGCTGCGCCTTATCCGGTAACTATCGTCTTGAGTCCAACCCGGTA
AGACACGACTTATCGCCACTGGCAGCAGCCACTGGTAACAGGATTAGCAGAGCGAGGTATGTAGGCGGTG
CTACAGAGTTCTTGAAGTGGTGGCCTAACTACGGCTACACTAGAAGAACAGTATTTGGTATCTGCGCTCT
GCTGAAGCCAGTTACCTTCGGAAAAAGAGTTGGTAGCTCTTGATCCGGCAAACAAACCACCGCTGGTAGC
GGTGGTTTTTTTGTTTGCAAGCAGCAGATTACGCGCAGAAAAAAAGGATCTCAAGAAGATCCTTTGATCT
TTTCTACGGGGTCTGACGCTCAGTGGAACGAAAACTCACGTTAAGGGATTTTGGTCATGAGATTATCAAA
AAGGATCTTCACCTAGATCCTTTTGCGGCCGGCCGCAAATCAATCTAAAGTATATATGAGTAAACTTGGT
CTGACAGTTACCAATGCTTAATCAGTGAGGCACCTATCTCAGCGATCTGTCTATTTCGTTCATCCATAGT
TGCCTGACTCCCCGTCGTGTAGATAACTACGATACGGGAGGGCTTACCATCTGGCCCCAGTGCTGCAATG
ATACCGCGAGACCCACGCTCACCGGCTCCAGATTTATCAGCAATAAACCAGCCAGCCGGAAGGGCCGAGC
GCAGAAGTGGTCCTGCAACTTTATCCGCCTCCATCCAGTCTATTAATTGTTGCCGGGAAGCTAGAGTAAG
TAGTTCGCCAGTTAATAGTTTGCGCAACGTTGTTGCCATTGCTACAGGCATCGTGGTGTCACGCTCGTCG
TTTGGTATGGCTTCATTCAGCTCCGGTTCCCAACGATCAAGGCGAGTTACATGATCCCCCATGTTGTGCA
AAAAAGCGGTTAGCTCCTTCGGTCCTCCGATCGTTGTCAGAAGTAAGTTGGCCGCAGTGTTATCACTCAT
GGTTATGGCAGCACTGCATAATTCTCTTACTGTCATGCCATCCGTAAGATGCTTTTCTGTGACTGGTGAG
TACTCAACCAAGTCATTCTGAGAATAGTGTATGCGGCGACCGAGTTGCTCTTGCCCGGCGTCAATACGGG
ATAATACCGCGCCACATAGCAGAACTTTAAAAGTGCTCATCATTGGAAAACGTTCTTCGGGGCGAAAACT
CTCAAGGATCTTACCGCTGTTGAGATCCAGTTCGATGTAACCCACTCGTGCACCCAACTGATCTTCAGCA
TCTTTTACTTTCACCAGCGTTTCTGGGTGAGCAAAAACAGGAAGGCAAAATGCCGCAAAAAAGGGAATAA
GGGCGACACGGAAATGTTGAATACTCATACTCTTCCTTTTTCAATATTATTGAAGCATTTATCAGGGTTA
TTGTCTCATGAGCGGATACATATTTGAATGTATTTAGAAAAATAAACAAATAGGGGTTCCGCGCACATTT
C
Features (pLannotate 1.2.2; 12 found; start..end, strand, type, name):
     22..615     +  LTR            LTR: long terminal repeat from Moloney murine leukemia virus
    678..877     +  misc_feature   MMLV Ψ: packaging signal of Moloney murine leukemia virus (MMLV)
    929..1017    +  misc_feature   MESV Ψ (fragment): packaging signal of murine embryonic stem cell virus
   1094..1510    +  CDS            gag (truncated): truncated Moloney murine leukemia virus (MMLV) gag gene lacking the start codon
   1520..1894    +  misc_feature   pol region: Moloney murine leukemia virus (MMLV) pol region containing the splice acceptor site
   1953..2903    +  CDS            SOX2: SOX2_HUMAN - Experimental evidence at protein level: Swiss-Prot protein existence level 1. Transcription factor that forms a trimeric complex with OCT4 on DNA and controls the expression of a number of genes involved in embryonic development such as YES1, FGF4, UTF1 and ZFP206 (By similarity). Binds to the proximal enhancer region of NANOG (By similarity). Critical for early embryogenesis and for embryonic stem cell pluripotency (PubMed:18035408). Downstream SRRT target that mediates the promotion of neural stem cell self-renewal (By similarity). Keeps neural cells undifferentiated by countera
   2984..3105    +  LTR            3' LTR (ΔU3) (fragment): self-inactivating 3' long terminal repeat (LTR) from Moloney murine leukemia virus
   3106..3575    +  LTR            LTR: long terminal repeat from Moloney murine leukemia virus
   3641..3693    -  CDS            lacI (fragment): lac repressor; lacI; The lac repressor binds to the lac operator to inhibit transcription in E. coli. This inhibition can be relieved by adding lactose or isopropyl-β-D-thiogalactopyranoside (IPTG).
   3876..4464    -  rep_origin     ori: high-copy-number ColE1/pMB1/pBR322/pUC origin of replication
   4628..5488    -  CDS            AmpR: β-lactamase; bla; confers resistance to ampicillin, carbenicillin, and related antibiotics
   5489..5593    -  promoter       AmpR promoter: bla
