[The description below was written by a language model from this plasmid's Addgene catalogue record and pLannotate feature annotations shown in this document.]
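Description:
pMXs-hSOX2 is a 5.6 kb Moloney murine leukemia virus (MMLV)-based gammaretroviral expression vector built on the pMXs backbone and carrying the human SOX2 coding sequence. In bacteria it is maintained as a high-copy plasmid through a ColE1/pUC-type origin of replication and selected with ampicillin via the β-lactamase gene and its native promoter. A short lacI fragment annotated next to the origin appears to be a backbone remnant with no functional role.

The viral cassette begins with the MMLV 5' LTR, which the record names as the promoter driving the insert. It is followed by the packaging signal (annotated as MMLV Ψ plus a fragment matching the MESV Ψ), a truncated gag segment lacking its start codon, which extends the packaging region, and a pol-derived region containing a splice acceptor. The SOX2 open reading frame, cloned between EcoRI and XhoI sites that remain intact, sits downstream of these elements and ahead of the 3' LTR. The annotation splits the 3' LTR into a fragment matching a ΔU3 self-inactivating reference and an adjoining MMLV LTR segment; this is probably an annotation artefact, since expression from the LTR implies a conventional, non-self-inactivating design. No tag, reporter, or mammalian selection marker is annotated. Because the vector lacks functional gag, pol and env genes, these must be supplied in trans by packaging cells to produce replication-defective particles that integrate into dividing target cells.

SOX2 is a transcription factor that cooperates with OCT4 and is central to pluripotency. The associated publication concerns induction of naive pluripotency with engineered SOX factors, suggesting use of this construct to deliver wild-type human SOX2 in reprogramming experiments.
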