Addgene plasmid #193351: pMXs-hSOX2
Purpose: Retroviral vector expressing human SOX2
Depositing lab: Hans Schöler. Depositing organization: Max Planck Institute for Molecular Biomedicine. Publication: Highly cooperative chimeric super-SOX induces naive pluripotency across species. MacCarthy CM, Wu G, Malik V, Menuchin-Lasowski Y, Velychko T, Keshet G, Fan R, Bedzhov I, Church GM, Jauch R, Cojocaru V, Scholer HR, Velychko S. Cell Stem Cell. 2024 Jan 4;31(1):127-147.e9. doi: 10.1016/j.stem.2023.11.010. Epub 2023 Dec 22. PubMed 38141611.
Backbone
  Vector backbone: pMXs
  Backbone size w/o insert (bp): 4627
  Total vector size (bp): 5601
  Vector type: Mammalian Expression, Retroviral
Growth in bacteria
  Bacterial resistance: Ampicillin, 100 μg/mL
  Growth temperature: 37°C
  Growth strain: NEB Stable
  Copy number: High Copy
Gene/Insert
  Gene/Insert name: SOX2
  Species: H. sapiens (human)
  Insert size (bp): 974
  Entrez Gene: SOX2 (a.k.a. ANOP3, MCOPS3)
  Promoter: 5'LTR
  Cloning method: Restriction Enzyme; 5′ cloning site EcoRI (not destroyed); 3′ cloning site XhoI (not destroyed)
  Sequencing primers: 5′ gacggcatcgcagcttggatacac; 3′ CCCTTTTTCTGGAGACTAAATAAAATC
Terms and licenses: Academic/Nonprofit Terms; Industry Terms: Not Available to Industry
Depositor comments: Please visit https://www.biorxiv.org/content/10.1101/2022.09.23.509242v1 for BioRxiv preprint
How to cite: pMXs-hSOX2 was a gift from Hans Schöler (Addgene plasmid # 193351 ; http://n2t.net/addgene:193351 ; RRID:Addgene_193351)
